>Addgene plasmid #133442 | NW9 | addgene full sequence | sequence record 269584 | Addgene NGS Result
AGAGGATCGAGATCTCGATCCCGCGAAATTAATACGACTCACTATAGGGGAATTGTGAGCGGATAACAAT
TCCCCTCTAGAAATAATTTTGTTTAACTTTAAGAAGGAGATATACCATGGGTTCAAGCCACCACCACCAC
CACCACGAAAATCTGTACTTTCAAGGCAGCACGTTCAGCAAACTGCGCGAACAACTGGGTCCGGTTACCC
AGGAATTTTGGGATAACCTGGAAAAAGAAACGGAAGGCCTGCGCCAGGAAATGAGCAAAGATCTGGAAGA
AGTGAAAGCCAAAGTTCAACCGTATCTGGATGACTTCCAGAAAAAATGGCAAGAAGAAATGGAACTGTAC
CGCCAGAAAGTTGAACCGCTGGGTGAAGAAATGCGTGATCGCGCACGTGCTCATGTTGATGCCCTGCGTA
CCCACCTGGCACCGTATTCGGATGAACTGCGTCAGCGTCTGGCCGCACGTCTGGAAGCACTGAAAGAAAA
TGGCGGTGCACGTCTGGCTGAATACCATGCGAAAGCCACCGAACACCTGAGCACGCTGTCTGAAAAAGCG
AAACCGGCCCTGGAAGACCTGCGTCAGGGTCTGCTGCCGGTCCTGGAAAGTTTTAAAGTTAGTTTCCTGT
CCGCGCTGGAAGAATATACGAAAAAACTGAACACGCAACTGCCGGGTACGGGCGCCGCTGCACTGGAACA
TCATCATCATCATCACTAACTCGAGCACCACCACCACCACCACTGAGATCCGGCTGCTAACAAAGCCCGA
AAGGAAGCTGAGTTGGCTGCTGCCACCGCTGAGCAATAACTAGCATAACCCCTTGGGGCCTCTAAACGGG
TCTTGAGGGGTTTTTTGCTGAAAGGAGGAACTATATCCGGATTGGCGAATGGG
[124 nt withheld, positions 894-1017]
C
[91 nt withheld, positions 1019-1109]
A
[49 nt withheld, positions 1111-1159]
CCTTTGACGTTGGAGTCCACGTTCTTT
[37 nt withheld, positions 1187-1223]
ACCCTATCTCGGTCTATTCTTTTGATTTATAAGGGATTTTGCCGATTTCGGCCTATTGGTTAAAAAATGA
GCTGATTTAACAAAAATTTAACGCGAATTTTAACAAAATATTAACGCTTACAATTTAGGTGGCACTTTTC
GGGGAAATGTGCGCGGAACCCCTATTTGTTTATTTTTCTAAATACATTCAAATATGTATCCGCTCATGAA
TTAATTCTTAGAAAAACTCATCGAGCATCAAATGAAACTGCAATTTATTCATATCAGGATTATCAATACC
ATATTTTTGAAAAAGCCGTTTCTGTAATGAAGGAGAAAACTCACCGAGGCAGTTCCATAGGATGGCAAGA
TCCTGGTATCGGTCTGCGATTCCGACTCGTCCAACATCAATACAACCTATTAATTTCCCCTCGTCAAAAA
TAAGGTTATCAAGTGAGAAATCACCATGAGTGACGACTGAATCCGGTGAGAATGGCAAAAGTTTATGCAT
TTCTTTCCAGACTTGTTCAACAGGCCAGCCATTACGCTCGTCATCAAAATCACTCGCATCAACCAAACCG
TTATTCATTCGTGATTGCGCCTGAGCGAGACGAAATACGCGATCGCTGTTAAAAGGACAATTACAAACAG
GAATCGAATGCAACCGGCGCAGGAACACTGCCAGCGCATCAACAATATTTTCACCTGAATCAGGATATTC
TTCTAATACCTGGAATGCTGTTTTCCCGGGGATCGCAGTGGTGAGTAACCATGCATCATCAGGAGTACGG
ATAAAATGCTTGATGGTCGGAAGAGGCATAAATTCCGTCAGCCAGTTTAGTCTGACCATCTCATCTGTAA
CATCATTGGCAACGCTACCTTTGCCATGTTTCAGAAACAACTCTGGCGCATCGGGCTTCCCATACAATCG
ATAGATTGTCGCACCTGATTGCCCGACATTATCGCGAGCCCATTTATACCCATATAAATCAGCATCCATG
TTGGAATTTAATCGCGGCCTAGAGCAAGACGTTTCCCGTTGAATATGGCTCATAACACCCCTTGTATTAC
TGTTTATGTAAGCAGACAGTTTTATTGTTCATGACCAAAATCCCTTAACGTGAGTTTTCGTTCCACTGAG
CGTCAGACCCCGTAGAAAAGATCAAAGGATCTTCTTGAGATCCTTTTTTTCTGCGCGTAATCTGCTGCTT
GCAAACAAAAAAACCACCGCTACCAGCGGTGGTTTGTTTGCCGGATCAAGAGCTACCAACTCTTTTTCCG
AAGGTAACTGGCTTCAGCAGAGCGCAGATACCAAATACTGTCCTTCTAGTGTAGCCGTAGTTAGGCCACC
ACTTCAAGAACTCTGTAGCACCGCCTACATACCTCGCTCTGCTAATCCTGTTACCAGTGGCTGCTGCCAG
TGGCGATAAGTCGTGTCTTACCGGGTTGGACTCAAGACGATAGTTACCGGATAAGGCGCAGCGGTCGGGC
TGAACGGGGGGTTCGTGCACACAGCCCAGCTTGGAGCGAACGACCTACACCGAACTGAGATACCTACAGC
GTGAGCTATGAGAAAGCGCCACGCTTCCCGAAGGGAGAAAGGCGGACAGGTATCCGGTAAGCGGCAGGGT
CGGAACAGGAGAGCGCACGAGGGAGCTTCCAGGGGGAAACGCCTGGTATCTTTATAGTCCTGTCGGGTTT
CGCCACCTCTGACTTGAGCGTCGATTTTTGTGATGCTCGTCAGGGGGGCGGAGCCTATGGAAAAACGCCA
GCAACGCGGCCTTTTTACGGTTCCTGGCCTTTTGCTGGCCTTTTGCTCACATGTTCTTTCCTGCGTTATC
CCCTGATTCTGTGGATAACCGTATTACCGCCTTTGAGTGAGCTGATACCGCTCGCCGCAGCCGAACGACC
GAGCGCAGCGAGTCAGTGAGCGAGGAAGCGGAAGAGCGCCTGATGCGGTATTTTCTCCTTACGCATCTGT
GCGGTATTTCACACCGCAATGGTGCACTCTCAGTACAATCTGCTCTGATGCCGCATAGTTAAGCCAGTAT
ACACTCCGCTATCGCTACGTGACTGGGTCATGGCTGCGCCCCGACACCCGCCAACACCCGCTGACGCGCC
CTGACGGGCTTGTCTGCTCCCGGCATCCGCTTACAGACAAGCTGTGACCGTCTCCGGGAGCTGCATGTGT
CAGAGGTTTTCACCGTCATCACCGAAACGCGCGAGGCAGCTGCGGTAAAGCTCATCAGCGTGGTCGTGAA
GCGATTCACAGATGTCTGCCTGTTCATCCGCGTCCAGCTCGTTGAGTTTCTCCAGAAGCGTTAATGTCTG
GCTTCTGATAAAGCGGGCCATGTTAAGGGCGGTTTTTTCCTGTTTGGTCACTGATGCCTCCGTGTAAGGG
GGATTTCTGTTCATGGGGGTAATGATACCGATGAAACGAGAGAGGATGCTCACGATACGGGTTACTGATG
ATGAACATGCCCGGTTACTGGAACGTTGTGAGGGTAAACAACTGGCGGTATGGATGCGGCGGGACCAGAG
AAAAATCACTCAGGGTCAATGCCAGCGCTTCGTTAATACAGATGTAGGTGTTCCACAGGGTAGCCAGCAG
CATCCTGCGATGCAGATCCGGAACATAATGGTGCAGGGCGCTGACTTCCGCGTTTCCAGACTTTACGAAA
CACGGAAACCGAAGACCATTCATGTTGTTGCTCAGGTCGCAGACGTTTTGCAGCAGCAGTCGCTTCACGT
TCGCTCGCGTATCGGTGATTCATTCTGCTAACCAGTAAGGCAACCCCGCCAGCCTAGCCGGGTCCTCAAC
GACAGGAGCACGATCATGCGCACCCGTGGGGCCGCCATGCCGGCGATAATGGCCTGCTTCTCGCCGAAAC
GTTTGGTGGCGGGACCAGTGACGAAGGCTTGAGCGAGGGCGTGCAAGATTCCGAATACCGCAAGCGACAG
GCCGATCATCGTCGCGCTCCAGCGAAAGCGGTCCTCGCCGAAAATGACCCAGAGCGCTGCCGGCACCTGT
CCTACGAGTTGCATGATAAAGAAGACAGTCATAAGTGCGGCGACGATAGTCATGCCCCGCGCCCACCGGA
AGGAGCTGACTGGGTTGAAGGCTCTCAAGGGCATCGGTCGAGATCCCGGTGCCTAATGAGTGAGCTAACT
TACATTAATTGCGTTGCGCTCACTGCCCGCTTTCCAGTCGGGAAACCTGTCGTGCCAGCTGCATTAATGA
ATCGGCCAACGCGCGGGGAGAGGCGGTTTGCGTATTGGGCGCCAGGGTGGTTTTTCTTTTCACCAGTGAG
ACGGGCAACAGCTGATTGCCCTTCACCGCCTGGCCCTGAGAGAGTTGCAGCAAGCGGTCCACGCTGGTTT
GCCCCAGCAGGCGAAAATCCTGTTTGATGGTGGTTAACGGCGGGATATAACATGAGCTGTCTTCGGTATC
GTCGTATCCCACTACCGAGATATCCGCACCAACGCGCAGCCCGGACTCGGTAATGGCGCGCATTGCGCCC
AGCGCCATCTGATCGTTGGCAACCAGCATCGCAGTGGGAACGATGCCCTCATTCAGCATTTGCATGGTTT
GTTGAAAACCGGACATGGCACTCCAGTCGCCTTCCCGTTCCGCTATCGGCTGAATTTGATTGCGAGTGAG
ATATTTATGCCAGCCAGCCAGACGCAGACGCGCCGAGACAGAACTTAATGGGCCCGCTAACAGCGCGATT
TGCTGGTGACCCAATGCGACCAGATGCTCCACGCCCAGTCGCGTACCGTCTTCATGGGAGAAAATAATAC
TGTTGATGGGTGTCTGGTCAGAGACATCAAGAAATAACGCCGGAACATTAGTGCAGGCAGCTTCCACAGC
AATGGCATCCTGGTCATCCAGCGGATAGTTAATGATCAGCCCACTGACGCGTTGCGCGAGAAGATTGTGC
ACCGCCGCTTTACAGGCTTCGACGCCGCTTCGTTCTACCATCGACACCACCACGCTGGCACCCAGTTGAT
CGGCGCGAGATTTAATCGCCGCGACAATTTGCGACGGCGCGTGCAGGGCCAGACTGGAGGTGGCAACGCC
AATCAGCAACGACTGTTTGCCCGCCAGTTGTTGTGCCACGCGGTTGGGAATGTAATTCAGCTCCGCCATC
GCCGCTTCCACTTTTTCCCGCGTTTTCGCAGAAACGTGGCTGGCCTGGTTCACCACGCGGGAAACGGTCT
GATAAGAGACACCGGCATACTCTGCGACATCGTATAACGTTACTGGTTTCACATTCACCACCCTGAATTG
ACTCTCTTCCGGGCGCTATCATGCCATACCGCGAAAGGTTTTGCGCCATTCGATGGTGTCCGGGATCTCG
ACGCTCTCCCTTATGCGACTCCTGCATTAGGAAGCAGCCCAGTAGTAGGTTGAGGCCGTTGAGCACCGCC
GCCGCAAGGAATGGTGCATGCAAGGAGATGGCGCCCAACAGTCCCCCGGCCACGGGGCCTGCCACCATAC
CCACGCCGAAACAAGCGCTCATGAGCCCGAAGTGGCGAGCCCGATCTTCCCCATCGGTGATGTCGGCGAT
ATAGGCGCCAGCAACCGCACCTGTGGCGCCGGTGATGCCGGCCACGATGCGTCCGGCGT
Features (pLannotate 1.2.2; 21 found; start..end, strand, type, name):
     30..48      +  promoter       T7 promoter: promoter for bacteriophage T7 RNA polymerase
     49..73      +  protein_bind   lac operator: The lac repressor binds to the lac operator to inhibit transcription in E. coli. This inhibition can be relieved by adding lactose or isopropyl-β-D-thiogalactopyranoside (IPTG). lac repressor encoded by lacI
     88..110     +  RBS            RBS: efficient ribosome binding site from bacteriophage T7 gene 10 (Olins and Rangwala, 1989)
    128..146     +  CDS            9xHis (fragment): 9xHis affinity tag
    168..668     +  CDS            APOA1 (fragment): APOA1_PONAB - Experimental evidence at protein level: Swiss-Prot protein existence level 1. Participates in the reverse transport of cholesterol from tissues to the liver for excretion by promoting cholesterol efflux from tissues and by acting as a cofactor for the lecithin cholesterol acyltransferase (LCAT). As part of the SPAP complex, activates spermatozoa motility (By similarity). From Pongo abelii (Sumatran orangutan) (Pongo pygmaeus abelii).
    699..715     +  CDS            capTEV™ (fragment): composite tag for in vivo biotinylation, TEV protease cleavage, and 6xHis tagging
    726..743     +  CDS            9xHis (fragment): 9xHis affinity tag
    753..802     +  CDS            SET1 (fragment): solubility-enhancement tag derived from T7 phage gene 10B
    810..857     +  terminator     T7 terminator: transcription terminator for bacteriophage T7 RNA polymerase
    894..1322    +  rep_origin     f1 ori (sequence partly withheld): f1 bacteriophage origin of replication; arrow indicates direction of (+) strand synthesis
   1375..1432    +  promoter       AmpR promoter (fragment): bla
   1441..2256    -  CDS            KanR: aminoglycoside phosphotransferase; aph(3')-Ia; confers resistance to kanamycin in bacteria or G418 (Geneticin®) in eukaryotes
   2378..2966    +  rep_origin     ori: high-copy-number ColE1/pMB1/pBR322/pUC origin of replication
   3152..3291    -  misc_feature   bom: basis of mobility region from pBR322
   3393..3584    -  CDS            rop: Rop protein, which maintains plasmids at low copy number; rop
   3601..3981    +  CDS            YPB1_ECOLX: Protein predicted: Swiss-Prot protein existence level 4. From Escherichia coli.
   4053..4344    -  CDS            TcR (fragment): tetracycline efflux protein; tet; confers resistance to tetracycline
   4359..4380    -  protein_bind   CAP binding site: CAP binding activates transcription in the presence of cAMP. E. coli catabolite activator protein
   4393..5475    -  CDS            lacI: lac repressor; lacI; The lac repressor binds to the lac operator to inhibit transcription in E. coli. This inhibition can be relieved by adding lactose or isopropyl-β-D-thiogalactopyranoside (IPTG).
   5476..5553    -  promoter       lacI promoter: lacI
   5561..8       -  CDS            TcR (fragment) (across the origin): tetracycline efflux protein; tet; confers resistance to tetracycline
