[The description below was written by a language model from this plasmid's Addgene catalogue record and pLannotate feature annotations shown in this document.]
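Description:
NW9 is a bacterial expression plasmid built on the pET28a backbone (5,832 nt in the sequenced record) that encodes a membrane scaffold protein used to make covalently circularized nanodiscs. It is maintained in E. coli through a ColE1/pBR322-type origin accompanied by the bom region and the rop gene, which moderates copy number, and it is selected with kanamycin via the aph(3')-Ia resistance gene. An f1 origin is also present. The short tetracycline-resistance fragments, the partial AmpR promoter and a predicted E. coli ORF in the annotation are backbone remnants rather than functional parts.

The expression cassette follows the standard pET layout: a T7 promoter with an adjacent lac operator, the T7 gene 10 ribosome binding site, the coding region and a T7 terminator, with a plasmid-borne lacI gene supplying repressor. Transcription therefore depends on a host providing T7 RNA polymerase and is induced with IPTG. The insert, listed as human and about 611 bp, is annotated as a fragment of apolipoprotein A-I; the automated match is to the orangutan orthologue, which simply reflects sequence similarity. The ApoA-I segment is flanked by histidine-tag matches upstream and downstream. Short partial hits to a TEV-containing composite tag and a T7 gene 10-derived solubility tag lie near the 3' end, and these are probably fragmentary matches to linker or vector sequence. The record does not annotate the motifs used for circularization or state the cloning sites. The purified protein is intended to be joined end to end and assembled with lipids into size-defined nanodiscs for studying membrane proteins and viral entry.
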