Addgene plasmid #133442: NW9
Purpose: Covalently circularized nanodisc NW9 for studying membrane proteins and viral entry.
Depositing lab: Gerhard Wagner. Depositing organization: Harvard Medical School. Publication: Covalently circularized nanodiscs for studying membrane proteins and viral entry. Nasr ML, Baptista D, Strauss M, Sun ZJ, Grigoriu S, Huser S, Pluckthun A, Hagn F, Walz T, Hogle JM, Wagner G. Nat Methods. 2017 Jan;14(1):49-52. doi: 10.1038/nmeth.4079. Epub 2016 Nov 21. PubMed 27869813.
Backbone
  Vector backbone: pET28a
  Vector type: Bacterial Expression
Growth in bacteria
  Bacterial resistance: Kanamycin, 50 μg/mL
  Growth temperature: 37°C
  Growth strain: DH5alpha
  Copy number: Unknown
Gene/Insert
  Gene/Insert name: NW9
  Species: H. sapiens (human)
  Insert size (bp): 611
  Cloning method: Restriction Enzyme; 5′ cloning site Unknown (unknown if destroyed)
Terms and licenses: Academic/Nonprofit Terms; Industry Terms: Not Available to Industry
Depositor comments: HMS clone ID number: HsCD00483424.
How to cite: NW9 was a gift from Gerhard Wagner (Addgene plasmid # 133442 ; http://n2t.net/addgene:133442 ; RRID:Addgene_133442)
