>Addgene plasmid #133442 | NW9 | depositor partial sequence | sequence record 256430 | Insert
CCATGGGTTCAAGCCACCACCACCACCACCACGAAAATCTGTACTTTCAAGGCAGCACGTTCAGCAAACT
GCGCGAACAACTGGGTCCGGTTACCCAGGAATTTTGGGATAACCTGGAAAAAGAAACGGAAGGCCTGCGC
CAGGAAATGAGCAAAGATCTGGAAGAAGTGAAAGCCAAAGTTCAACCGTATCTGGATGACTTCCAGAAAA
AATGGCAAGAAGAAATGGAACTGTACCGCCAGAAAGTTGAACCGCTGGGTGAAGAAATGCGTGATCGCGC
ACGTGCTCATGTTGATGCCCTGCGTACCCACCTGGCACCGTATTCGGATGAACTGCGTCAGCGTCTGGCC
GCACGTCTGGAAGCACTGAAAGAAAATGGCGGTGCACGTCTGGCTGAATACCATGCGAAAGCCACCGAAC
ACCTGAGCACGCTGTCTGAAAAAGCGAAACCGGCCCTGGAAGACCTGCGTCAGGGTCTGCTGCCGGTCCT
GGAAAGTTTTAAAGTTAGTTTCCTGTCCGCGCTGGAAGAATATACGAAAAAACTGAACACGCAACTGCCG
GGTACGGGCGCCGCTGCACTGGAACATCATCATCATCATCACTAACTCGAG
